Addgene plasmid #200493: pKLV2-U6gRNA5(RHOA(15))-PGKpuro2ABFP-W
Purpose: Lentiviral vector expressing gRNA targeting human RHOA
Depositing lab: Kosuke Yusa. Depositing organization: Kyoto University, Institute for Life and Medical Sciences. Publication: Canonical BAF complex regulates the oncogenic program in human T-cell acute lymphoblastic leukemia. Aoki K, Hyuga M, Tarumoto Y, Nishibuchi G, Ueda A, Ochi Y, Sugino S, Mikami T, Kobushi H, Kato I, Akahane K, Inukai T, Takaori-Kondo A, Takita J, Ogawa S, Yusa K. Blood. 2023 Nov 3:blood.2023020857. doi: 10.1182/blood.2023020857. PubMed 37922452.
Backbone
  Vector backbone: pKLV2-U6gRNA5(BbsI)-PGKpuro2ABFP-W
  Backbone manufacturer: addgene
  Backbone size w/o insert (bp): 8648
  Total vector size (bp): 8650
  Vector type: Lentiviral
  Selectable markers: Puromycin
Growth in bacteria
  Bacterial resistance: Ampicillin, 100 μg/mL
  Growth temperature: 37°C
  Growth strain: NEB Stable
  Copy number: Unknown
Gene/Insert
  Gene/Insert name: RHOA(15)
  gRNA/shRNA sequence: ATCGAGGTGGATGGAAAGC
  Species: H. sapiens (human)
  Entrez Gene: RHOA (a.k.a. ARH12, ARHA, EDFAOB, RHO12, RHOH12)
  Cloning method: Restriction Enzyme; 5′ cloning site BbsI (destroyed during cloning); 3′ cloning site BbsI (destroyed during cloning)
  Sequencing primers: 5′ AGATAATTAGAATTAATTTGACTG
Terms and licenses: Academic/Nonprofit Terms; Industry Terms: Not Available to Industry
How to cite: pKLV2-U6gRNA5(RHOA(15))-PGKpuro2ABFP-W was a gift from Kosuke Yusa (Addgene plasmid # 200493 ; http://n2t.net/addgene:200493 ; RRID:Addgene_200493)
