[The description below was written by a language model from this plasmid's Addgene catalogue record and pLannotate feature annotations shown in this document.]
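Description:
pKLV2-U6gRNA5(RHOA(15))-PGKpuro2ABFP-W is an 8,650 bp lentiviral guide RNA expression vector made by inserting a guide targeting human RHOA into the BbsI sites of the pKLV2-U6gRNA5(BbsI)-PGKpuro2ABFP-W backbone, destroying both sites in the process. It is maintained in E. coli through a high-copy ColE1/pUC-type origin with ampicillin resistance. The backbone also carries an f1 origin and remnants of a lac/lacZα cloning region flanked by T3 and T7 promoters.

The viral portion has a CMV enhancer/promoter fused to a truncated HIV-1 5' LTR, which drives Tat-independent production of the genomic RNA in packaging cells. This is followed by the Ψ packaging signal with a gag fragment, the RRE for Rev-dependent nuclear export, and the cPPT/CTS. A second truncated LTR, annotated by the software as a 5' LTR but positioned as the 3' LTR, is followed by a bGH polyadenylation signal.

Between these elements lie two expression units. A human U6 RNA polymerase III promoter transcribes the RHOA spacer, which the annotation software labels as a short RhoA coding fragment, joined to a Streptococcus pyogenes Cas9 guide scaffold. A mouse PGK promoter then drives puromycin N-acetyltransferase linked to TagBFP, by a 2A peptide according to the plasmid name. Transduced cells can therefore be both drug-selected and tracked by blue fluorescence. A WPRE downstream enhances transcript expression.

No Cas9 is encoded, so the nuclease must be supplied separately, for example in Cas9-expressing cells. The record gives the purpose as expressing a gRNA against human RHOA. The associated publication concerns the BAF complex in human T-cell acute lymphoblastic leukemia.
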