Features (pLannotate 1.2.2; 29 found; start..end, strand, type, name):
    245..444     +  promoter       CMV promoter: human cytomegalovirus (CMV) immediate early promoter
    462..642     +  LTR            5' LTR (truncated): truncated 5' long terminal repeat (LTR) from HIV-1
    689..814     +  misc_feature   HIV-1 Ψ: packaging signal of human immunodeficiency virus type 1
    798..1136    +  CDS            HIV-1 gag (fragment): gag protein from human immunodeficiency virus 1; gag
   1313..1546    +  misc_feature   RRE: The Rev response element (RRE) of HIV-1 allows for Rev-dependent mRNA export from the nucleus to the cytoplasm.
   1923..2023    +  CDS            Rev (fragment): human immunodeficiency virus 1 (HIV-1) Rev protein; rev; enhances nuclear export of unspliced and incompletely spliced viral mRNAs
   2073..2190    +  misc_feature   cPPT/CTS: central polypurine tract and central termination sequence of HIV-1
   2265..2505    +  promoter       U6 promoter: RNA polymerase III promoter for human U6 snRNA
   2515..2533    +  CDS            RhoA (fragment): human Rho family small GTPase RhoA
   2552..2619    +  misc_RNA       tracrRNA (fragment): trans-activating CRISPR RNA for the Streptococcus pyogenes CRISPR/Cas9 system
   2642..3141    +  promoter       PGK promoter: mouse phosphoglycerate kinase 1 promoter
   3181..3777    +  CDS            PuroR (fragment): puromycin N-acetyltransferase; pac from Streptomyces; confers resistance to puromycin
   3850..4548    +  CDS            TagBFP: TagBFP is a basic (constitutively fluorescent) blue fluorescent protein published in 2008, derived from Entacmaea quadricolor. It is reported to be a very rapidly-maturing monomer with very low acid sensitivity.
   4560..5146    +  misc_feature   WPRE: woodchuck hepatitis virus posttranscriptional regulatory element
   5140..5286    +  CDS            nef (fragment): NEF_HV1LA - Experimental evidence at protein level: Swiss-Prot protein existence level 1. Extracellular Nef protein targets CD4(+) T-lymphocytes for apoptosis by interacting with CXCR4 surface receptors. From Human immunodeficiency virus type 1 group M subtype B (isolate Lai) (HIV-1).
   5294..5472    +  LTR            5' LTR (truncated): truncated 5' long terminal repeat (LTR) from HIV-1
   5498..5609    +  polyA_signal   bGH poly(A) signal: bovine growth hormone polyadenylation signal
   5748..5766    -  promoter       T3 promoter: promoter for bacteriophage T3 RNA polymerase
   5811..5827    -  protein_bind   lac operator: The lac repressor binds to the lac operator to inhibit transcription in E. coli. This inhibition can be relieved by adding lactose or isopropyl-β-D-thiogalactopyranoside (IPTG). lac repressor encoded by lacI
   5835..5865    -  promoter       lac promoter: promoter for the E. coli lac operon
   5880..5901    -  protein_bind   CAP binding site: CAP binding activates transcription in the presence of cAMP. E. coli catabolite activator protein
   5914..6006    -  CDS            lacI (fragment): lac repressor; lacI; The lac repressor binds to the lac operator to inhibit transcription in E. coli. This inhibition can be relieved by adding lactose or isopropyl-β-D-thiogalactopyranoside (IPTG).
   6189..6777    -  rep_origin     ori: high-copy-number ColE1/pMB1/pBR322/pUC origin of replication
   6948..7808    -  CDS            AmpR: β-lactamase; bla; confers resistance to ampicillin, carbenicillin, and related antibiotics
   7809..7913    -  promoter       AmpR promoter: bla
   7966..8394    -  rep_origin     f1 ori (sequence partly withheld): f1 bacteriophage origin of replication; arrow indicates direction of (+) strand synthesis
   8399..8554    -  CDS            lacZα (fragment): LacZα fragment of β-galactosidase; lacZ fragment
   8562..8580    +  promoter       T7 promoter: promoter for bacteriophage T7 RNA polymerase
   8594..244     +  enhancer       CMV enhancer (across the origin): human cytomegalovirus immediate early enhancer
>Addgene plasmid #200493 | pKLV2-U6gRNA5(RHOA(15))-PGKpuro2ABFP-W | addgene full sequence | sequence record 420092 | Addgene NGS Result
GACGTCAATAATGACGTATGTTCCCATAGTAACGCCAATAGGGACTTTCCATTGACGTCAATGGGTGGAG
TATTTACGGTAAACTGCCCACTTGGCAGTACATCAAGTGTATCATATGCCAAGTACGCCCCCTATTGACG
TCAATGACGGTAAATGGCCCGCCTGGCATTATGCCCAGTACATGACCTTATGGGACTTTCCTACTTGGCA
GTACATCTACGTATTAGTCATCGCTATTACCATGGTGATGCGGTTTTGGCAGTACATCAATGGGCGTGGA
TAGCGGTTTGACTCACGGGGATTTCCAAGTCTCCACCCCATTGACGTCAATGGGAGTTTGTTTTGGCACC
AAAATCAACGGGACTTTCCAAAATGTCGTAACAACTCCGCCCCATTGACGCAAATGGGCGGTAGGCGTGT
ACGGTGGGAGGTCTATATAAGCAGCGCGTTTTGCCTGTACTGGGTCTCTCTGGTTAGACCAGATCTGAGC
CTGGGAGCTCTCTGGCTAACTAGGGAACCCACTGCTTAAGCCTCAATAAAGCTTGCCTTGAGTGCTTCAA
GTAGTGTGTGCCCGTCTGTTGTGTGACTCTGGTAACTAGAGATCCCTCAGACCCTTTTAGTCAGTGTGGA
AAATCTCTAGCAGTGGCGCCCGAACAGGGACTTGAAAGCGAAAGGGAAACCAGAGGAGCTCTCTCGACGC
AGGACTCGGCTTGCTGAAGCGCGCACGGCAAGAGGCGAGGGGCGGCGACTGGTGAGTACGCCAAAAATTT
TGACTAGCGGAGGCTAGAAGGAGAGAGATGGGTGCGAGAGCGTCAGTATTAAGCGGGGGAGAATTAGATC
GCGATGGGAAAAAATTCGGTTAAGGCCAGGGGGAAAGAAAAAATATAAATTAAAACATATAGTATGGGCA
AGCAGGGAGCTAGAACGATTCGCAGTTAATCCTGGCCTGTTAGAAACATCAGAAGGCTGTAGACAAATAC
TGGGACAGCTACAACCATCCCTTCAGACAGGATCAGAAGAACTTAGATCATTATATAATACAGTAGCAAC
CCTCTATTGTGTGCATCAAAGGATAGAGATAAAAGACACCAAGGAAGCTTTAGACAAGATAGAGGAAGAG
CAAAACAAAAGTAAGACCACCGCACAGCAAGCGGCCGGCCGCGCTGATCTTCAGACCTGGAGGAGGAGAT
ATGAGGGACAATTGGAGAAGTGAATTATATAAATATAAAGTAGTAAAAATTGAACCATTAGGAGTAGCAC
CCACCAAGGCAAAGAGAAGAGTGGTGCAGAGAGAAAAAAGAGCAGTGGGAATAGGAGCTTTGTTCCTTGG
GTTCTTGGGAGCAGCAGGAAGCACTATGGGCGCAGCGTCAATGACGCTGACGGTACAGGCCAGACAATTA
TTGTCTGGTATAGTGCAGCAGCAGAACAATTTGCTGAGGGCTATTGAGGCGCAACAGCATCTGTTGCAAC
TCACAGTCTGGGGCATCAAGCAGCTCCAGGCAAGAATCCTGGCTGTGGAAAGATACCTAAAGGATCAACA
GCTCCTGGGGATTTGGGGTTGCTCTGGAAAACTCATTTGCACCACTGCTGTGCCTTGGAATGCTAGTTGG
AGTAATAAATCTCTGGAACAGATTTGGAATCACACGACCTGGATGGAGTGGGACAGAGAAATTAACAATT
ACACAAGCTTAATACACTCCTTAATTGAAGAATCGCAAAACCAGCAAGAAAAGAATGAACAAGAATTATT
GGAATTAGATAAATGGGCAAGTTTGTGGAATTGGTTTAACATAACAAATTGGCTGTGGTATATAAAATTA
TTCATAATGATAGTAGGAGGCTTGGTAGGTTTAAGAATAGTTTTTGCTGTACTTTCTATAGTGAATAGAG
TTAGGCAGGGATATTCACCATTATCGTTTCAGACCCACCTCCCAACCCCGAGGGGACCCGACAGGCCCGA
AGGAATAGAAGAAGAAGGTGGAGAGAGAGACAGAGACAGATCCATTCGATTAGTGAACGGATCGGCACTG
CGTGCGCCAATTCTGCAGACAAATGGCAGTATTCATCCACAATTTTAAAAGAAAAGGGGGGATTGGGGGG
TACAGTGCAGGGGAAAGAATAGTAGACATAATAGCAACAGACATACAAACTAAAGAATTACAAAAACAAA
TTACAAAAATTCAAAATTTTCGGGTTTATTACAGGGACAGCAGAGATCCAGTTTGGTTAGTACCGGGCCC
TACGCGTCCAAGGTCGGGCAGGAAGAGGGCCTATTTCCCATGATTCCTTCATATTTGCATATACGATACA
AGGCTGTTAGAGAGATAATTAGAATTAATTTGACTGTAAACACAAAGATATTAGTACAAAATACGTGACG
TAGAAAGTAATAATTTCTTGGGTAGTTTGCAGTTTTAAAATTATGTTTTAAAATGGACTATCATATGCTT
ACCGTAACTTGAAAGTATTTCGATTTCTTGGCTTTATATATCTTGTGGAAAGGACGAAACACCGATCGAG
GTGGATGGAAAGCGTTTAAGAGCTATGCTGGAAACAGCATAGCAAGTTTAAATAAGGCTAGTCCGTTATC
AACTTGAAAAAGTGGCACCGAGTCGGTGCTTTTTTTGGATCCAATTCTACCGGGTAGGGGAGGCGCTTTT
CCCAAGGCAGTCTGGAGCATGCGCTTTAGCAGCCCCGCTGGGCACTTGGCGCTACACAAGTGGCCTCTGG
CCTCGCACACATTCCACATCCACCGGTAGGCGCCAACCGGCTCCGTTCTTTGGTGGCCCCTTCGCGCCAC
CTTCTACTCCTCCCCTAGTCAGGAAGTTCCCCCCCGCCCCGCAGCTCGCGTCGTGCAGGACGTGACAAAT
GGAAGTAGCACGTCTCACTAGTCTCGTGCAGATGGACAGCACCGCTGAGCAATGGAAGCGGGTAGGCCTT
TGGGGCAGCGGCCAATAGCAGCTTTGCTCCTTCGCTTTCTGGGCTCAGAGGCTGGGAAGGGGTGGGTCCG
GGGGCGGGCTCAGGGGCGGGCTCAGGGGCGGGGCGGGCGCCCGAAGGTCCTCCGGAGGCCCGGCATTCTG
CACGCTTCAAAAGCGCACGTCTGCCGCGCTGTTCTCCTCTTCCTCATCTCCGGGCCTTTCGACCTGCATC
CATCTAGATCTCGAGCAGCTGAAGCTTACCATGACCGAGTACAAGCCCACGGTGCGCCTCGCCACCCGCG
ACGACGTCCCCAGGGCCGTACGCACCCTCGCCGCCGCGTTCGCCGACTACCCCGCCACGCGCCACACCGT
CGATCCGGACCGCCACATCGAGCGGGTCACCGAGCTGCAAGAACTCTTCCTCACGCGCGTCGGGCTCGAC
ATCGGCAAGGTGTGGGTCGCGGACGACGGCGCCGCGGTGGCGGTCTGGACCACGCCGGAGAGCGTCGAAG
CGGGGGCGGTGTTCGCCGAGATCGGCCCGCGCATGGCCGAGTTGAGCGGTTCCCGGCTGGCCGCGCAGCA
ACAGATGGAAGGCCTCCTGGCGCCGCACCGGCCCAAGGAGCCCGCGTGGTTCCTGGCCACCGTCGGCGTC
TCGCCCGACCACCAGGGCAAGGGTCTGGGCAGCGCCGTCGTGCTCCCCGGAGTGGAGGCGGCCGAGCGCG
CCGGGGTGCCCGCCTTCCTGGAGACCTCCGCGCCCCGCAACCTCCCCTTCTACGAGCGGCTCGGCTTCAC
CGTCACCGCCGACGTCGAGGTGCCCGAAGGACCGCGCACCTGGTGCATGACCCGCAAGCCCGGTGCCGGC
GGCGGGTCCGGAGGAGAGGGCAGAGGAAGTCTCCTAACATGCGGTGACGTGGAGGAGAATCCTGGCCCAA
TGAGCGAGCTGATTAAGGAGAACATGCACATGAAGCTGTACATGGAGGGCACCGTGGACAACCATCACTT
CAAGTGCACATCCGAGGGCGAAGGCAAGCCCTACGAGGGCACCCAGACCATGAGAATCAAGGTGGTCGAG
GGCGGCCCTCTCCCCTTCGCCTTCGACATCCTGGCTACTAGCTTCCTCTACGGCAGCAAGACCTTCATCA
ACCACACCCAGGGCATCCCCGACTTCTTCAAGCAGTCCTTCCCTGAGGGCTTCACATGGGAGAGAGTCAC
CACATACGAGGACGGGGGCGTGCTGACCGCTACCCAGGACACCAGCCTCCAGGACGGCTGCCTCATCTAC
AACGTCAAGATCAGAGGGGTGAACTTCACATCCAACGGCCCTGTGATGCAGAAGAAAACACTCGGCTGGG
AGGCCTTCACCGAGACGCTGTACCCCGCTGACGGCGGCCTGGAAGGCAGAAACGACATGGCCCTGAAGCT
CGTGGGCGGGAGCCATCTGATCGCAAACATCAAGACCACATATAGATCCAAGAAACCCGCTAAGAACCTC
AAGATGCCTGGCGTCTACTATGTGGACTACAGACTGGAAAGAATCAAGGAGGCCAACAACGAGACCTACG
TCGAGCAGCACGAGGTGGCAGTGGCCAGATACTGCGACCTCCCTAGCAAACTGGGGCACAAGCTTAATTG
AGCGGCCGCTCAACCTCTGGATTACAAAATTTGTGAAAGATTGACTGGTATTCTTAACTATGTTGCTCCT
TTTACGCTATGTGGATACGCTGCTTTAATGCCTTTGTATCATGCTATTGCTTCCCGTATGGCTTTCATTT
TCTCCTCCTTGTATAAATCCTGGTTGCTGTCTCTTTATGAGGAGTTGTGGCCCGTTGTCAGGCAACGTGG
CGTGGTGTGCACTGTGTTTGCTGACGCAACCCCCACTGGTTGGGGCATTGCCACCACCTGTCAGCTCCTT
TCCGGGACTTTCGCTTTCCCCCTCCCTATTGCCACGGCGGAACTCATCGCCGCCTGCCTTGCCCGCTGCT
GGACAGGGGCTCGGCTGTTGGGCACTGACAATTCCGTGGTGTTGTCGGGGAAATCATCGTCCTTTCCTTG
GCTGCTCGCCTGTGTTGCCACCTGGATTCTGCGCGGGACGTCCTTCTGCTACGTCCCTTCGGCCCTCAAT
CCAGCGGACCTTCCTTCCCGCGGCCTGCTGCCGGCTCTGCGGCCTCTTCCGCGTCTACGCCTTCGCCCTC
AGACGAGTCGGATCTCCCTTTGGGCCGCCTCCCCGCAGGTACCTTTAAGACCAATGACTTACAAGGCAGC
TGTAGATCTTAGCCACTTTTTAAAAGAAAAGGGGGGACTGGAAGGGCTAATTCACTCCCAAAGAAGTCAA
GATCTGCTTTTTGCCTGTACTGGGTCTCTCTGGTTAGACCAGAGTCTCTCTGGTTAGACCAGATCTGAGC
CTGGGAGCTCTCTGGCTAACTAGGGAACCCACTGCTTAAGCCTCAATAAAGCTTGCCTTGAGTGCTTCAA
GTAGTGTGTGCCCGTCTGTTGTGTGACTCTGGTAACTAGAGATCCCTCAGACCCTTTTAGTCAGTGTGGA
AAATCTCTAGCAGTTTAAACCCGCTGATCAGCCTCGACTGTGCCTTCTAGTTGCCAGCCATCTGTTGTTT
GCCCCTCCCCCGTGCCTTCCTTGACCCTGGAAGGTGCCACTCCCACTGTCCTTTCCTAATAAAATGAGGA
AATTGCATCGCATTGTCTGAGTAGGTGTCATTCTATTCTGGGGGGTGGGGTGGGGCAGGACAGCAAGGGG
GAGGATTGGGAAGTCAATAGCAGGCATGCTGGGGATGCGGTGGGCTCTATGGGCGGCCGTTAATTAAGCT
TTTGTTCCCTTTAGTGAGGGTTAATTGCGCGCTTGGCGTAATCATGGTCATAGCTGTTTCCTGTGTGAAA
TTGTTATCCGCTCACAATTCCACACAACATACGAGCCGGGAGCATAAAGTGTAAAGCCTGGGGTGCCTAA
TGAGTGAGCTAACTCACATTAATTGCGTTGCGCTCACTGCCCGCTTTCCAGTCGGGAAACCTGTCGTGCC
AGCTGCATTAATGAATCGGCCAACGCGCGGGGAGAGGCGGTTTGCGTATTGGGCGCTCTTCCGCTTCCTC
GCTCACTGACTCGCTGCGCTCGGTCGTTCGGCTGCGGCGAGCGGTATCAGCTCACTCAAAGGCGGTAATA
CGGTTATCCACAGAATCAGGGGATAACGCAGGAAAGAACATGTGAGCAAAAGGCCAGCAAAAGGCCAGGA
ACCGTAAAAAGGCCGCGTTGCTGGCGTTTTTCCATAGGCTCCGCCCCCCTGACGAGCATCACAAAAATCG
ACGCTCAAGTCAGAGGTGGCGAAACCCGACAGGACTATAAAGATACCAGGCGTTTCCCCCTGGAAGCTCC
CTCGTGCGCTCTCCTGTTCCGACCCTGCCGCTTACCGGATACCTGTCCGCCTTTCTCCCTTCGGGAAGCG
TGGCGCTTTCTCATAGCTCACGCTGTAGGTATCTCAGTTCGGTGTAGGTCGTTCGCTCCAAGCTGGGCTG
TGTGCACGAACCCCCCGTTCAGCCCGACCGCTGCGCCTTATCCGGTAACTATCGTCTTGAGTCCAACCCG
GTAAGACACGACTTATCGCCACTGGCAGCAGCCACTGGTAACAGGATTAGCAGAGCGAGGTATGTAGGCG
GTGCTACAGAGTTCTTGAAGTGGTGGCCTAACTACGGCTACACTAGAAGAACAGTATTTGGTATCTGCGC
TCTGCTGAAGCCAGTTACCTTCGGAAAAAGAGTTGGTAGCTCTTGATCCGGCAAACAAACCACCGCTGGT
AGCGGTGGTTTTTTTGTTTGCAAGCAGCAGATTACGCGCAGAAAAAAAGGATCTCAAGAAGATCCTTTGA
TCTTTTCTACGGGGTCTGACGCTCAGTGGAACGAAAACTCACGTTAAGGGATTTTGGTCATGAGATTATC
AAAAAGGATCTTCACCTAGATCCTTTTAAATTAAAAATGAAGTTTTAAATCAATCTAAAGTATATATGAG
TAAACTTGGTCTGACAGTTACCAATGCTTAATCAGTGAGGCACCTATCTCAGCGATCTGTCTATTTCGTT
CATCCATAGTTGCCTGACTCCCCGTCGTGTAGATAACTACGATACGGGAGGGCTTACCATCTGGCCCCAG
TGCTGCAATGATACCGCGAGACCCACGCTCACCGGCTCCAGATTTATCAGCAATAAACCAGCCAGCCGGA
AGGGCCGAGCGCAGAAGTGGTCCTGCAACTTTATCCGCCTCCATCCAGTCTATTAATTGTTGCCGGGAAG
CTAGAGTAAGTAGTTCGCCAGTTAATAGTTTGCGCAACGTTGTTGCCATTGCTACAGGCATCGTGGTGTC
ACGCTCGTCGTTTGGTATGGCTTCATTCAGCTCCGGTTCCCAACGATCAAGGCGAGTTACATGATCCCCC
ATGTTGTGCAAAAAAGCGGTTAGCTCCTTCGGTCCTCCGATCGTTGTCAGAAGTAAGTTGGCCGCAGTGT
TATCACTCATGGTTATGGCAGCACTGCATAATTCTCTTACTGTCATGCCATCCGTAAGATGCTTTTCTGT
GACTGGTGAGTACTCAACCAAGTCATTCTGAGAATAGTGTATGCGGCGACCGAGTTGCTCTTGCCCGGCG
TCAATACGGGATAATACCGCGCCACATAGCAGAACTTTAAAAGTGCTCATCATTGGAAAACGTTCTTCGG
GGCGAAAACTCTCAAGGATCTTACCGCTGTTGAGATCCAGTTCGATGTAACCCACTCGTGCACCCAACTG
ATCTTCAGCATCTTTTACTTTCACCAGCGTTTCTGGGTGAGCAAAAACAGGAAGGCAAAATGCCGCAAAA
AAGGGAATAAGGGCGACACGGAAATGTTGAATACTCATACTCTTCCTTTTTCAATATTATTGAAGCATTT
ATCAGGGTTATTGTCTCATGAGCGGATACATATTTGAATGTATTTAGAAAAATAAACAAATAGGGGTTCC
GCGCACATTTCCCCGAAAAGTGCCACCTAAATTGTAAGCGTTAATATTTTGTTAAAATTCGCGTTAAATT
TTTGTTAAATCAGCTCATTTTTTAACCAATAGGCCGAAATCGGCAAAATCCCTTATAAATCAAAAGAATA
GACCGAGATAGGGT
[37 nt withheld, positions 8065-8101]
AAAGAACGTGGACTCCAACGTCAAAGG
[49 nt withheld, positions 8129-8177]
T
[91 nt withheld, positions 8179-8269]
G
[124 nt withheld, positions 8271-8394]
CCCATTCGCCATTCAGGCTGCGCAACTGTTGGGAAGGGCGATCGGTGCGGGCCTCTTCGCTATTACGCCA
GCTGGCGAAAGGGGGATGTGCTGCAAGGCGATTAAGTTGGGTAACGCCAGGGTTTTCCCAGTCACGACGT
TGTAAAACGACGGCCAGTGAGCGCGCGTAATACGACTCACTATAGGGCGAATTGACTAGTACATAACTTA
CGGTAAATGGCCCGCCTGGCTGACCGCCCAACGACCCCCGCCCATT
